Addgene plasmid #103491: LSB-hsa-miR-374a-5p
Purpose: Used to sense miRNA activity using fluorescence based tools. hsa-miR-374a-5p target in 3' UTR of of mKate. miRNA activity can be measured by the repression of mKate2 relative to EBFP2 fluorescent proteins . Plasmid is inherently unstable; please see Depositor Comments
Depositing lab: Ron Weiss. Depositing organization: Massachusetts Institute of Technology. Publication: A mixed antagonistic/synergistic miRNA repression model enables accurate predictions of multi-input miRNA sensor activity. Gam JJ, Babb J, Weiss R. Nat Commun. 2018 Jun 22;9(1):2430. doi: 10.1038/s41467-018-04575-0. PubMed 29934631.
Backbone
  Vector backbone: Low Sensor Backbone (LSB)
  Vector type: Mammalian Expression, Synthetic Biology
Growth in bacteria
  Bacterial resistance: Ampicillin and Kanamycin, 100 & 50 μg/mL
  Growth temperature: 30°C
  Growth strain: NEB Stable
  Copy number: High Copy
Gene/Insert
  Gene/Insert name: hsa-miR-374a-5p target
  Species: H. sapiens (human)
  Entrez Gene: MIR374A (a.k.a. MIRN374, MIRN374A, hsa-mir-374, mir-374a)
  Promoter: EF-1a
  Cloning method: Gibson Cloning
Terms and licenses: Academic/Nonprofit Terms; Industry Terms: Not Available to Industry
Depositor comments: Please note that this plasmid is inherently unstable due to a repeating poly A element. We recommend performing a diagnostic digest on multiple colonies upon receipt. The depositors would like to note the presence of several discrepancies between the depositor sequence and physical plasmid sequence. In particular, the sequences upstream and downstream of the puromycin coding region have 10 bp insertions which do not affect the ability to perform puromycin selection. The sequences for those regions within the physical plasmids are as follows: Upstream of Puro: GAATTCGACCGCCTGTCTCAAGGTGCCACC; Downstream of Puro: GCTTTGAGACTACGCGTGAATTCACTCCTC.
How to cite: LSB-hsa-miR-374a-5p was a gift from Ron Weiss (Addgene plasmid # 103491 ; http://n2t.net/addgene:103491 ; RRID:Addgene_103491)
