[The description below was written by a language model from this plasmid's Addgene catalogue record and pLannotate feature annotations shown in this document.]
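Description:
LSB-hsa-miR-374a-5p is an 11 kb mammalian expression plasmid built on the Low Sensor Backbone (LSB), designed as a two-colour fluorescent sensor of microRNA activity for synthetic biology work. It replicates in E. coli from a high-copy ColE1/pUC-type origin and carries both an ampicillin resistance gene (β-lactamase with its own promoter) and a kanamycin resistance gene (aph(3')-Ia), so it is selected on both antibiotics.

The payload consists of two parallel transcription units of the same architecture. Each has a human EF-1α core promoter with EF-1α intron A, a fluorescent protein coding sequence flanked by Gateway attB1/attB2 scars (with attB4 upstream of each promoter), and a rabbit β-globin 3' region and poly(A) signal. The first unit expresses the red protein mKate2 and, according to the record, carries the hsa-miR-374a-5p target in its 3' UTR. The target site itself is not annotated in the feature table, though an unannotated gap lies between attB2 and the β-globin sequences. The second unit expresses the blue protein EBFP2 with no miRNA target and serves as an internal reference. In cells containing active miR-374a-5p, the mKate2 transcript is repressed while EBFP2 is not, so the ratio of red to blue fluorescence reports miRNA activity independently of plasmid dose.

A puromycin N-acetyltransferase gene with a third β-globin poly(A) signal allows puromycin selection in mammalian cells, although no promoter for it is annotated. The depositor warns that the repeated poly(A) elements make the plasmid inherently unstable. They also note small discrepancies between the deposited sequence and the physical plasmid, including 10 bp insertions flanking the puromycin coding region that do not affect selection.
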