Features (pLannotate 1.2.2; 28 found; start..end, strand, type, name):
     87..675     -  rep_origin     ori: high-copy-number ColE1/pMB1/pBR322/pUC origin of replication
    846..1706    -  CDS            AmpR: β-lactamase; bla; confers resistance to ampicillin, carbenicillin, and related antibiotics
   1707..1778    -  promoter       AmpR promoter: bla
   1857..2456    +  CDS            PuroR: puromycin N-acetyltransferase; pac from Streptomyces alboniger; confers resistance to puromycin
   2461..2541    +  CDS            HBB (fragment): HBB_PONPY - Experimental evidence at transcript level: Swiss-Prot protein existence level 2. Involved in oxygen transport from the lung to the various peripheral tissues. From Pongo pygmaeus (Bornean orangutan).
   2612..2667    +  polyA_signal   β-globin poly(A) signal: rabbit β-globin polyadenylation signal (Gil and Proudfoot, 1987)
   3646..3666    +  protein_bind   attB4: mutant version of attB; core recombination site for the Gateway® BP reaction BP Clonase™
   3734..3945    +  promoter       EF-1α core promoter: core promoter for human elongation factor EF-1α
   3946..4884    +  intron         EF-1α intron A: intron upstream of the start codon of human EF-1α
   4911..4931    +  protein_bind   attB1: mutant version of attB; core recombination site for the Gateway® BP reaction BP Clonase™
   4951..5646    +  CDS            mKate2: mKate2 is a basic (constitutively fluorescent) red fluorescent protein published in 2009, derived from Entacmaea quadricolor. It is reported to be a rapidly-maturing monomer with moderate acid sensitivity.
   5666..5690    -  protein_bind   attB2: mutant version of attB; recombination site for the Gateway® BP reaction BP Clonase™
   5834..5908    +  CDS            HBB (fragment): HBB_PONPY - Experimental evidence at transcript level: Swiss-Prot protein existence level 2. Involved in oxygen transport from the lung to the various peripheral tissues. From Pongo pygmaeus (Bornean orangutan).
   5979..6034    +  polyA_signal   β-globin poly(A) signal: rabbit β-globin polyadenylation signal (Gil and Proudfoot, 1987)
   6418..6443    +  misc_feature   SA: splice acceptor site
   7115..7135    +  protein_bind   attB4: mutant version of attB; core recombination site for the Gateway® BP reaction BP Clonase™
   7203..7414    +  promoter       EF-1α core promoter: core promoter for human elongation factor EF-1α
   7415..8353    +  intron         EF-1α intron A: intron upstream of the start codon of human EF-1α
   8380..8400    +  protein_bind   attB1: mutant version of attB; core recombination site for the Gateway® BP reaction BP Clonase™
   8411..9127    +  CDS            EBFP2: EBFP2 is a basic (constitutively fluorescent) blue fluorescent protein published in 2007, derived from Aequorea victoria. It is reported to be a rapidly-maturing monomer with moderate acid sensitivity.
   9135..9159    -  protein_bind   attB2: mutant version of attB; recombination site for the Gateway® BP reaction BP Clonase™
   9163..9243    +  CDS            HBB (fragment): HBB_PONPY - Experimental evidence at transcript level: Swiss-Prot protein existence level 2. Involved in oxygen transport from the lung to the various peripheral tissues. From Pongo pygmaeus (Bornean orangutan).
   9314..9369    +  polyA_signal   β-globin poly(A) signal: rabbit β-globin polyadenylation signal (Gil and Proudfoot, 1987)
   9752..9774    -  protein_bind   lac operator (fragment): The lac repressor binds to the lac operator to inhibit transcription in E. coli. This inhibition can be relieved by adding lactose or isopropyl-β-D-thiogalactopyranoside (IPTG). lac repressor encoded by lacI
   9778..9808    -  promoter       lac promoter: promoter for the E. coli lac operon
   9823..9844    -  protein_bind   CAP binding site: CAP binding activates transcription in the presence of cAMP. E. coli catabolite activator protein
   9857..9896    -  CDS            lacI (fragment): lac repressor; lacI; The lac repressor binds to the lac operator to inhibit transcription in E. coli. This inhibition can be relieved by adding lactose or isopropyl-β-D-thiogalactopyranoside (IPTG).
  10069..10878   +  CDS            KanR: aminoglycoside phosphotransferase; aph(3')-Ia; confers resistance to kanamycin in bacteria or G418 (Geneticin®) in eukaryotes
>Addgene plasmid #103491 | LSB-hsa-miR-374a-5p | depositor full sequence | sequence record 196031 | Full Sequence
AATTGAGGGGATAACGCAGGAAAGAACATGTGAGCAAAAGGCCAGCAAAAGGCCAGGAACCGTAAAAAGG
CCGCGTTGCTGGCGTTTTTCCATAGGCTCCGCCCCCCTGACGAGCATCACAAAAATCGACGCTCAAGTCA
GAGGTGGCGAAACCCGACAGGACTATAAAGATACCAGGCGTTTCCCCCTGGAAGCTCCCTCGTGCGCTCT
CCTGTTCCGACCCTGCCGCTTACCGGATACCTGTCCGCCTTTCTCCCTTCGGGAAGCGTGGCGCTTTCTC
ATAGCTCACGCTGTAGGTATCTCAGTTCGGTGTAGGTCGTTCGCTCCAAGCTGGGCTGTGTGCACGAACC
CCCCGTTCAGCCCGACCGCTGCGCCTTATCCGGTAACTATCGTCTTGAGTCCAACCCGGTAAGACACGAC
TTATCGCCACTGGCAGCAGCCACTGGTAACAGGATTAGCAGAGCGAGGTATGTAGGCGGTGCTACAGAGT
TCTTGAAGTGGTGGCCTAACTACGGCTACACTAGAAGAACAGTATTTGGTATCTGCGCTCTGCTGAAGCC
AGTTACCTTCGGAAAAAGAGTTGGTAGCTCTTGATCCGGCAAACAAACCACCGCTGGTAGCGGTGGTTTT
TTTGTTTGCAAGCAGCAGATTACGCGCAGAAAAAAAGGATCTCAAGAAGATCCTTTGATCTTTTCTACGG
GGTCTGACGCTCAGTGGAACGAAAACTCACGTTAAGGGATTTTGGTCATGAGATTATCAAAAAGGATCTT
CACCTAGATCCTTTTAAATTAAAAATGAAGTTTTAAATCAATCTAAAGTATATATGAGTAAACTTGGTCT
GACAGTTACCAATGCTTAATCAGTGAGGCACCTATCTCAGCGATCTGTCTATTTCGTTCATCCATAGTTG
CCTGACTCCCCGTCGTGTAGATAACTACGATACGGGAGGGCTTACCATCTGGCCCCAGTGCTGCAATGAT
ACCGCGAGAACCACGCTCACCGGCTCCAGATTTATCAGCAATAAACCAGCCAGCCGGAAGGGCCGAGCGC
AGAAGTGGTCCTGCAACTTTATCCGCCTCCATCCAGTCTATTAATTGTTGCCGGGAAGCTAGAGTAAGTA
GTTCGCCAGTTAATAGTTTGCGCAACGTTGTTGCCATTGCTACAGGCATCGTGGTGTCACGCTCGTCGTT
TGGTATGGCTTCATTCAGCTCCGGTTCCCAACGATCAAGGCGAGTTACATGATCCCCCATGTTGTGCAAA
AAAGCGGTTAGCTCCTTCGGTCCTCCGATCGTTGTCAGAAGTAAGTTGGCCGCAGTGTTATCACTCATGG
TTATGGCAGCACTGCATAATTCTCTTACTGTCATGCCATCCGTAAGATGCTTTTCTGTGACTGGTGAGTA
CTCAACCAAGTCATTCTGAGAATAGTGTATGCGGCGACCGAGTTGCTCTTGCCCGGCGTCAATACGGGAT
AATACCGCGCCACATAGCAGAACTTTAAAAGTGCTCATCATTGGAAAACGTTCTTCGGGGCGAAAACTCT
CAAGGATCTTACCGCTGTTGAGATCCAGTTCGATGTAACCCACTCGTGCACCCAACTGATCTTCAGCATC
TTTTACTTTCACCAGCGTTTCTGGGTGAGCAAAAACAGGAAGGCAAAATGCCGCAAAAAAGGGAATAAGG
GCGACACGGAAATGTTGAATACTCATACTCTTCCTTTTTCAATATTATTGAAGCATTTATCAGGGTTATT
GTCTCATGAGCGGATACATATTTGAATGTAGCTCCGAATTTCTCGAGGGCTTGTCGACGACGGCGGTCTC
CGTCGTCAGGATCATGAATTCGACCCGCCTGCCACCATGACCGAGTACAAGCCCACGGTGCGCCTCGCCA
CCCGCGACGACGTCCCCCGGGCCGTACGCACCCTCGCCGCCGCGTTCGCCGACTACCCCGCCACGCGCCA
CACCGTCGACCCGGACCGCCACATCGAGCGGGTCACCGAGCTGCAAGAACTCTTCCTCACGCGCGTCGGG
CTCGACATCGGCAAGGTGTGGGTCGCGGACGACGGCGCCGCGGTGGCGGTCTGGACCACGCCGGAGAGCG
TCGAAGCGGGGGCGGTGTTCGCCGAGATCGGCCCGCGCATGGCCGAGTTGAGCGGTTCCCGGCTGGCCGC
GCAGCAACAGATGGAAGGCCTCCTGGCGCCGCACCGGCCCAAGGAGCCCGCGTGGTTCCTGGCCACCGTC
GGCGTCTCGCCCGACCACCAGGGCAAGGGTCTGGGCAGCGCCGTCGTGCTCCCCGGAGTGGAGGCGGCCG
AGCGCGCCGGGGTGCCCGCCTTCCTGGAGACATCCGCGCCCCGCAACCTCCCCTTCTACGAGCGGCTCGG
CTTCACCGTCACCGCCGACGTCGAGGTGCCCGAAGGACCGCGCACCTGGTGCATGACCCGCAAGCCCGGT
GCCTGATACGCGTGAATTCACTCCTCAGGTGCAGGCTGCCTATCAGAAGGTGGTGGCTGGTGTGGCCAAT
GCCCTGGCTCACAAATACCACTGAGATCTTTTTCCCTCTGCCAAAAATTATGGGGACATCATGAAGCCCC
TTGAGCATCTGACTTCTGGCTAATAAAGGAAATTTATTTTCATTGCAATAGTGTGTTGGAATTTTTTGTG
TCTCTCACTCGGAAGGACATATGGGAGGGCAAATCATTTAAAACATCAGAATGAGTATTTGGTTTAGAGT
TTGGCAACATATGCCCATATGCTGGCTGCCATGAACAAAGGTTGGCTATAAAGAGGTCATCAGTATATGA
AACAGCCCCCTGCTGTCCATTCCTTATTCCATAGAAAAGCCTTGACTTGAGGTTAGATTTTTTTTATATT
TTGTTTTGTGTTATTTTTTTCTTTAACATCCCTAAAATTTTCCTTACATGTTTTACTAGCCAGATTTTTC
CTCCTCTCCTGACTACTCCCAGTCATAGCTGTCCCTCTTCTCTTATGGAGATCCCTCGACCTGCAGCCCA
AGCTTGAATTCTCTAGAATTACCCTGTTATCCCTATGCTTGGTTTACCGAGCTCTTATTGGTTTTCAAAC
TTCATTGACTGTGCCCAACGCGCCTGGGAGCTCACGGGGACAGCCCCCCCCCAAAGCCCCCAGGGATGTA
ATTACGTCCCTCCCCCGCTAGGGGGCAGCAGCGAGCCGCCCGGGGCTCCGCTCCGGTCCGGCGCTCCCCC
CGCATCCCCGAGCCGGCAGCGTGCGGGGACAGCCCGGGCACGGGGAAGGTGGCACGGGATCGCTTTCCTC
TGAACGCTTCTCGCTGCTCTTTGAGCCTGCAGACACCTGGGGGGATACGGGGAAAAAGCTAGGCTGAAAG
ACCGGTTCTTAGAATGACACGCGCCTGGGAGCTCACGGGGACAGCCCCCCCCCAAAGCCCCCAGGGATGT
AATTACGTCCCTCCCCCGCTAGGGGGCAGCAGCGAGCCGCCCGGGGCTCCGCTCCGGTCCGGCGCTCCCC
CCGCATCCCCGAGCCGGCAGCGTGCGGGGACAGCCCGGGCACGGGGAAGGTGGCACGGGATCGCTTTCCT
CTGAACGCTTCTCGCTGCTCTTTGAGCCTGCAGACACCTGGGGGGATACGGGGAAAAAGCTAACTTCTGA
GACGACAACTTTGTATAGAAAAGTTGGCTCCGAATTCGCCCTTGACAGCAGAGATCCAGTTTGGTTAATT
AATTGGCTCCGGTGCCCGTCAGTGGGCAGAGCGCACATCGCCCACAGTCCCCGAGAAGTTGTGGGGAGGG
GTCGGCAATTGAACCGGTGCCTAGAGAAGGTGGCGCGGGGTAAACTGGGAAAGTGATGTCGTGTACTGGC
TCCGCCTTTTTCCCGAGGGTGGGGGAGAACCGTATATAAGTGCAGTAGTCGCCGTGAACGTTCTTTTTCG
CAACGGGTTTGCCGCCAGAACACAGGTAAGTGCCGTGTGTGGTTCCCGCGGGCCTGGCCTCTTTACGGGT
TATGGCCCTTGCGTGCCTTGAATTACTTCCACCTGGCTGCAGTACGTGATTCTTGATCCCGAGCTTCGGG
TTGGAAGTGGGTGGGAGAGTTCGAGGCCTTGCGCTTAAGGAGCCCCTTCGCCTCGTGCTTGAGTTGAGGC
CTGGCCTGGGCGCTGGGGCCGCCGCGTGCGAATCTGGTGGCACCTTCGCGCCTGTCTCGCTGCTTTCGAT
AAGTCTCTAGCCATTTAAAATTTTTGATGACCTGCTGCGACGCTTTTTTTCTGGCAAGATAGTCTTGTAA
ATGCGGGCCAAGATCTGCACACTGGTATTTCGGTTTTTGGGGCCGCGGGCGGCGACGGGGCCCGTGCGTC
CCAGCGCACATGTTCGGCGAGGCGGGGCCTGCGAGCGCGGCCACCGAGAATCGGACGGGGGTAGTCTCAA
GCTGGCCGGCCTGCTCTGGTGCCTGGCCTCGCGCCGCCGTGTATCGCCCCGCCCTGGGCGGCAAGGCTGG
CCCGGTCGGCACCAGTTGCGTGAGCGGAAAGATGGCCGCTTCCCGGCCCTGCTGCAGGGAGCTCAAAATG
GAGGACGCGGCGCTCGGGAGAGCGGGCGGGTGAGTCACCCACACAAAGGAAAAGGGCCTTTCCGTCCTCA
GCCGTCGCTTCATGTGACTCCACGGAGTACCGGGCGCCGTCCAGGCACCTCGATTAGTTCTCGAGCTTTT
GGAGTACGTCGTCTTTAGGTTGGGGGGAGGGGTTTTATGCGATGGAGTTTCCCCACACTGAGTGGGTGGA
GACTGAAGTTAGGCCAGCTTGGCACTTGATGTAATTCTCCTTGGAATTTGCCCTTTTTGAGTTTGGATCT
TGGTTCATTCTCAAGCCTCAGACAGTGGTTCAAAGTTTTTTTCTTCCATTTCAGGTGTCGTGAGAAGGGC
GAATTCGACCCAAGTTTGTACAAAAAAGCAGGCTGGATCCAGGTGCCACCATGGTGAGCGAGCTGATTAA
GGAGAACATGCACATGAAGCTGTACATGGAGGGCACCGTGAACAACCACCACTTCAAGTGCACATCCGAG
GGCGAAGGCAAGCCCTACGAGGGCACCCAGACCATGAGAATCAAGGCGGTCGAGGGCGGCCCTCTCCCCT
TCGCCTTCGACATCCTGGCTACCAGCTTCATGTACGGCAGCAAAACCTTCATCAACCACACCCAGGGCAT
CCCCGACTTCTTTAAGCAGTCCTTCCCCGAGGGCTTCACATGGGAGAGAGTCACCACATACGAAGATGGG
GGCGTGCTGACCGCTACCCAGGACACCAGCCTCCAGGACGGCTGCCTCATCTACAACGTCAAGATCAGAG
GGGTGAACTTCCCATCCAACGGCCCTGTGATGCAGAAGAAAACACTCGGCTGGGAGGCCTCCACCGAGAC
ACTGTACCCCGCTGACGGCGGCCTGGAAGGCAGAGCCGACATGGCCCTGAAGCTCGTGGGCGGGGGCCAC
CTGATCTGCAACCTTAAGACCACATACAGATCCAAGAAACCCGCTAAGAACCTCAAGATGCCCGGCGTCT
ACTATGTGGACAGGAGACTGGAAAGAATCAAGGAGGCCGACAAAGAGACATACGTCGAGCAGCACGAGGT
GGCTGTGGCCAGATACTGCGACCTCCCTAGCAAACTGGGGCACAAACTTAATTGAGAATTCTACCACCCA
GCTTTCTTGTACAAAGTGGTACGTCTCAAGACCAGAGGTCTCTGCTTCCGCCATGCACTTATCAGGTTGT
ATTATAACACTTATCAGGTTGTATTATAACACTTATCAGGTTGTATTATAACACTTATCAGGTTGTATTA
TAACAACCAGAAGAGACCTGTGCTTCACTCCTCAGGTGCAGGCTGCCTATCAGAAGGTGGTGGCTGGTGT
GGCCAATGCCCTGGCTCACAAATACCACTGAGATCTTTTTCCCTCTGCCAAAAATTATGGGGACATCATG
AAGCCCCTTGAGCATCTGACTTCTGGCTAATAAAGGAAATTTATTTTCATTGCAATAGTGTGTTGGAATT
TTTTGTGTCTCTCACTCGGAAGGACATATGGGAGGGCAAATCATTTAAAACATCAGAATGAGTATTTGGT
TTAGAGTTTGGCAACATATGCCCATATGCTGGCTGCCATGAACAAAGGTTGGCTATAAAGAGGTCATCAG
TATATGAAACAGCCCCCTGCTGTCCATTCCTTATTCCATAGAAAAGCCTTGACTTGAGGTTAGATTTTTT
TTATATTTTGTTTTGTGTTATTTTTTTCTTTAACATCCCTAAAATTTTCCTTACATGTTTTACTAGCCAG
ATTTTTCCTCCTCTCCTGACTACTCCCAGTCATAGCTGTCCCTCTTCTCTTATGGAGATCCCGAGCGGTG
CGTTTTTATGCTTGTAGTATTGTATAATGTTTTTAAGATCCAAGCTTCTGACCTCTTCTCTTCCTCCCAC
AGGGCCTCGAGACAATTGCATCGATGGTACCAGTGAAAGTCTGCAATGAATTCGAGTTGGCGCGCCTGTC
ATTCTAAATCTCTCTTTCAGCCTAAAGCTTTTTCCCCGTATCCCCCCAGGTGTCTGCAGGCTCAAAGAGC
AGCGAGAAGCGTTCAGAGGAAAGCGATCCCGTGCCACCTTCCCCGTGCCCGGGCTGTCCCCGCACGCTGC
CGGCTCGGGGATGCGGGGGGAGCGCCGGACCGGAGCGGAGCCCCGGGCGGCTCGCTGCTGCCCCCTAGCG
GGGGAGGGACGTAATTACATCCCTGGGGGCTTTGGGAGGGGGCTGTCCCCGTGAGCTCCCAGGCGCGCCT
GTCATTCTAAATCTCTCTTTCAGCCTAAAGCTTTTTCCCCGTATCCCCCCAGGTGTCTGCAGGCTCAAAG
AGCAGCGAGAAGCGTTCAGAGGAAAGCGATCCCGTGCCACCTTCCCCGTGCCCGGGCTGTCCCCGCACGC
TGCCGGCTCGGGGATGCGGGGGGAGCGCCGGACCGGAGCGGAGCCCCGGGCGGCTCGCTGCTGCCCCCTA
GCGGGGGAGGGACGTAATTACATCCCTGGGGGCTTTGGGGGGGGGCTGTCCCCGTGAGCTCCCAGGCGCG
CCAACTCGGTACCGTATCGATGTCGACGTTAACGCTAGTGATATCAACTTTGTATAGAAAAGTTGGCTCC
GAATTCGCCCTTGACAGCAGAGATCCAGTTTGGTTAATTAATTGGCTCCGGTGCCCGTCAGTGGGCAGAG
CGCACATCGCCCACAGTCCCCGAGAAGTTGTGGGGAGGGGTCGGCAATTGAACCGGTGCCTAGAGAAGGT
GGCGCGGGGTAAACTGGGAAAGTGATGTCGTGTACTGGCTCCGCCTTTTTCCCGAGGGTGGGGGAGAACC
GTATATAAGTGCAGTAGTCGCCGTGAACGTTCTTTTTCGCAACGGGTTTGCCGCCAGAACACAGGTAAGT
GCCGTGTGTGGTTCCCGCGGGCCTGGCCTCTTTACGGGTTATGGCCCTTGCGTGCCTTGAATTACTTCCA
CCTGGCTGCAGTACGTGATTCTTGATCCCGAGCTTCGGGTTGGAAGTGGGTGGGAGAGTTCGAGGCCTTG
CGCTTAAGGAGCCCCTTCGCCTCGTGCTTGAGTTGAGGCCTGGCCTGGGCGCTGGGGCCGCCGCGTGCGA
ATCTGGTGGCACCTTCGCGCCTGTCTCGCTGCTTTCGATAAGTCTCTAGCCATTTAAAATTTTTGATGAC
CTGCTGCGACGCTTTTTTTCTGGCAAGATAGTCTTGTAAATGCGGGCCAAGATCTGCACACTGGTATTTC
GGTTTTTGGGGCCGCGGGCGGCGACGGGGCCCGTGCGTCCCAGCGCACATGTTCGGCGAGGCGGGGCCTG
CGAGCGCGGCCACCGAGAATCGGACGGGGGTAGTCTCAAGCTGGCCGGCCTGCTCTGGTGCCTGGCCTCG
CGCCGCCGTGTATCGCCCCGCCCTGGGCGGCAAGGCTGGCCCGGTCGGCACCAGTTGCGTGAGCGGAAAG
ATGGCCGCTTCCCGGCCCTGCTGCAGGGAGCTCAAAATGGAGGACGCGGCGCTCGGGAGAGCGGGCGGGT
GAGTCACCCACACAAAGGAAAAGGGCCTTTCCGTCCTCAGCCGTCGCTTCATGTGACTCCACGGAGTACC
GGGCGCCGTCCAGGCACCTCGATTAGTTCTCGAGCTTTTGGAGTACGTCGTCTTTAGGTTGGGGGGAGGG
GTTTTATGCGATGGAGTTTCCCCACACTGAGTGGGTGGAGACTGAAGTTAGGCCAGCTTGGCACTTGATG
TAATTCTCCTTGGAATTTGCCCTTTTTGAGTTTGGATCTTGGTTCATTCTCAAGCCTCAGACAGTGGTTC
AAAGTTTTTTTCTTCCATTTCAGGTGTCGTGAGAAGGGCGAATTCGACCCAAGTTTGTACAAAAAAGCAG
GCTCGCCACCATGGTGAGCAAGGGCGAGGAGCTGTTCACCGGGGTGGTGCCCATCCTGGTCGAGCTGGAC
GGCGACGTAAACGGCCACAAGTTCAGCGTGAGGGGCGAGGGCGAGGGCGATGCCACCAACGGCAAGCTGA
CCCTGAAGTTCATCTGCACCACCGGCAAGCTGCCCGTGCCCTGGCCCACCCTCGTGACCACCCTGAGCCA
CGGCGTGCAGTGCTTCGCCCGCTACCCCGACCACATGAAGCAGCACGACTTCTTCAAGTCCGCCATGCCC
GAAGGCTACGTCCAGGAGCGCACCATCTTCTTCAAGGACGACGGCACCTACAAGACCCGCGCCGAGGTGA
AGTTCGAGGGCGACACCCTAGTGAACCGCATCGAGCTGAAGGGCGTCGACTTCAAGGAGGACGGCAACAT
CCTGGGGCACAAGCTGGAGTACAACTTCAACAGCCACAACATCTATATCATGGCCGTCAAGCAGAAGAAC
GGCATCAAGGTGAACTTCAAGATCCGCCACAACGTGGAGGACGGCAGCGTGCAGCTCGCCGACCACTACC
AGCAGAACACCCCCATCGGCGACGGCCCCGTGCTGCTGCCCGACAGCCACTACCTGAGCACCCAGTCCGT
GCTGAGCAAAGACCCCAACGAGAAGCGCGATCACATGGTCCTGCTGGAGTTCCGCACCGCCGCCGGGATC
ACTCTCGGCATGGACGAGCTGTACAAGTAATACCACCCAGCTTTCTTGTACAAAGTGGTACGCGTGAATT
CACTCCTCAGGTGCAGGCTGCCTATCAGAAGGTGGTGGCTGGTGTGGCCAATGCCCTGGCTCACAAATAC
CACTGAGATCTTTTTCCCTCTGCCAAAAATTATGGGGACATCATGAAGCCCCTTGAGCATCTGACTTCTG
GCTAATAAAGGAAATTTATTTTCATTGCAATAGTGTGTTGGAATTTTTTGTGTCTCTCACTCGGAAGGAC
ATATGGGAGGGCAAATCATTTAAAACATCAGAATGAGTATTTGGTTTAGAGTTTGGCAACATATGCCCAT
ATGCTGGCTGCCATGAACAAAGGTTGGCTATAAAGAGGTCATCAGTATATGAAACAGCCCCCTGCTGTCC
ATTCCTTATTCCATAGAAAAGCCTTGACTTGAGGTTAGATTTTTTTTATATTTTGTTTTGTGTTATTTTT
TTCTTTAACATCCCTAAAATTTTCCTTACATGTTTTACTAGCCAGATTTTTCCTCCTCTCCTGACTACTC
CCAGTCATAGCTGTCCCTCTTCTCTTATGGAGATCCCTCGACCTGCAGCCCAAGCTTGGCGTAATCATGG
TCATAGCTGTTTCCTGTGTGAAATTGTTATCCGCTCACAATTCCACACAACATACGAGCCGGAAGCATAA
AGTGTAAAGCCTGGGGTGCCTAATGAGTGAGCTAACTCACATTAATTGCGTTGCGCTCACTGCCCGCTTT
CCAGTCGGGAAACCTGTCGTGCCAGCGGATCGACAGTACTAAGCTTGGTCTAATACCCAATCTCTCGTCT
TATCCAGATGTTTTATACGCCTCTGGCCCGTGTCTCAAAATCTCTGATGTTACATTGCACAAGATAAAAT
AATATCATCATGAACAATAAAACTGTCTGCTTACATAAACAGTAATACAAGGGGTGTTATGAGCCATATT
CAACGGGAAACGTCGAGGCCGCGATTAAATTCCAACATGGATGCTGATTTATATGGGTATAAATGGGCTC
GCGATAATGTCGGGCAATCAGGTGCGACAATCTATCGCTTGTATGGGAAGCCCGATGCGCCAGAGTTGTT
TCTGAAACATGGCAAAGGTAGCGTTGCCAATGATGTTACAGATGAGATGGTCAGACTAAACTGGCTGACG
GAATTTATGCCTCTTCCGACCATCAAGCATTTTATCCGTACTCCTGATGATGCATGGTTACTCACCACTG
CGATCCCCGGAAAAACAGCATTCCAGGTATTAGAAGAATATCCTGATTCAGGTGAAAATATTGTTGATGC
GCTGGCAGTGTTCCTGCGCCGGTTGCATTCGATTCCTGTTTGTAATTGTCCTTTTAACAGCGATCGCGTA
TTTCGTCTCGCTCAGGCGCAATCACGAATGAATAACGGTTTGGTTGATGCGAGTGATTTTGATGACGAGC
GTAATGGCTGGCCTGTTGAACAAGTCTGGAAAGAAATGCATAAACTTTTGCCATTCTCACCGGATTCAGT
CGTCACTCATGGTGATTTCTCACTTGATAACCTTATTTTTGACGAGGGGAAATTAATAGGTTGTATTGAT
GTTGGACGAGTCGGAATCGCAGACCGATACCAGGATCTTGCCATCCTATGGAACTGCCTCGGTGAGTTTT
CTCCTTCATTACAGAAACGGCTTTTTCAAAAATATGGTATTGATAATCCTGATATGAATAAATTGCAGTT
TCATTTGATGCTCGATGAGTTTTTCTAATCAGAATTGGTTAATTGGTTGTAACACTGGCAGAGCATTACG
CTGACTTGACGGGACGGCGCAAGCTCATGACCAAAATCCCTTAACGTGAGTTACGCGTCGTTCCACTGAG
CGTCAGAGGTATCACTAGTATTACAGAGGTAAGTTATAACAGTCGCCTAACCC
