>Addgene plasmid #103491 | LSB-hsa-miR-374a-5p | depositor partial sequence | sequence record 196032 | hsa-miR-374a-5p target
CACTTATCAGGTTGTATTATAA
