>Addgene plasmid #103491 | LSB-hsa-miR-374a-5p | addgene partial sequence | sequence record 271376 | mKate2-F 5'-ACCCGCTAAGAACCTCAAGA-3'
TCAAGGAGGCCGACAAAGAGACATACGTCGAGCAGCACGAGGTGGCTGTGGCCAGATACTGCGACCTCCC
TAGCAAACTGGGGCACAAACTTAATTGAGAATTCTACCACCCAGCTTTCTTGTACAAAGTGGTACGTCTC
AAGACCAGAGGTCTCTGCTTCCGCCATGCACTTATCAGGTTGTATTATAACACTTATCAGGTTGTATTAT
AACACTTATCAGGTTGTATTATAACACTTATCAGGTTGTATTATAACAACCAGAAGAGACCTGTGCTTCA
CTCCTCAGGTGCAGGCTGCCTATCAGAAGGTGGTGGCTGGTGTGGCCAATGCCCTGGCTCACAAATACCA
CTGAGATCTTTTTCCCTCTGCCAAAAATTATGGGGACATCATGAAGCCCCTTGAGCATCTGACTTCTGGC
TAATAAAGGAAATTTATTTTCATTGCAATAGTGTGTTGGAATTTTTTGTGTCTCTCACTCGGAAGGACAT
ATGGGAGGGCAAATCATTTAAAACATCAGAATGAGTATTTGGTTTAGAGTTTGGCAACATATGCCCATAT
GCTGGCTGCCATGAACAA
